>Addgene plasmid #210696 | pGL2_212 | addgene full sequence | sequence record 417391 | Addgene NGS Result
GGGCTTCTCAGTGCGTTACATCCCTGGCTTGTTGTCCACAACCGTTAAACCTTAAAGGCTTTAAAAGCCT
TATATATTCTTTTTTTTCTTATAAAACTTAAAACCTTAGAGGCTATTTAAGTTGCTGATTTATATTAATT
TTATTGTTCAAACATGAGAGCTTAGTACGTGAAACATGAGAGCTTAGTACGTTAGCCATGAGAGCTTAGT
ACGTTAGCCATGAGGGTTTAGTTCGTTAAACATGAGAGCTTAGTACGTTAAACATGAGAGCTTAGTACGT
GAAACATGAGAGCTTAGTACGTACTATCAACAGGTTGAACTGCTGATCTTCAGATCGGCGCGCCGGCCGG
CCGAAGATCCTTTGATCTTTTCTACGGGGTCTGACGCTCTATTCAACAAAGCCGCCGTCCCGTCAAGTCA
GCGTAAATGGGTAGGGGGCTTCAAATCGTCCTCGTGATACCAATTCGGAGCCTGCTTTTTTGTACAAACT
TGTTGATAATGGCAATTCAAGGATCTTCACCTAGATCCTTTTAAATTAAAAATGAAGTTTTAAATCAATC
TAAAGTATATATGAGTAAACTTGGTCTGACAGTTACCAATGCTTAATCAGTGAGGCACCTATCTCAGCGA
TCTGTCTATTTCGTTCATCCATAGTTGCCTGACTCCCCGTCGTGTAGATAACTACGATACGGGAGGGCTT
ACCATCTGGCCCCAGTGCTGCAATGATACCGCGAGAGCCACGCTCACCGGCTCCAGATTTATCAGCAATA
AACCAGCCAGCCGGAAGGGCCGAGCGCAGAAGTGGTCCTGCAACTTTATCCGCCTCCATCCAGTCTATTA
ATTGTTGCCGGGAAGCTAGAGTAAGTAGTTCGCCAGTTAATAGTTTGCGCAACGTTGTTGCCATTGCTAC
AGGCATCGTGGTGTCACGCTCGTCGTTTGGTATGGCTTCATTCAGCTCCGGTTCCCAACGATCAAGGCGA
GTTACATGATCCCCCATGTTGTGCAAAAAAGCGGTTAGCTCCTTCGGTCCTCCGATCGTTGTCAGAAGTA
AGTTGGCCGCAGTGTTATCACTCATGGTTATGGCAGCACTGCATAATTCTCTTACTGTCATGCCATCCGT
AAGATGCTTTTCTGTGACTGGTGAGTACTCAACCAAGTCATTCTGAGAATAGTGTATGCGGCGACCGAGT
TGCTCTTGCCCGGCGTCAATACGGGATAATACCGCGCCACATAGCAGAACTTTAAAAGTGCTCATCATTG
GAAAACGTTCTTCGGGGCGAAAACTCTCAAGGATCTTACCGCTGTTGAGATCCAGTTCGATGTAACCCAC
TCGTGCACCCAACTGATCTTCAGCATCTTTTACTTTCACCAGCGTTTCTGGGTGAGCAAAAACAGGAAGG
CAAAATGCCGCAAAAAAGGGAATAAGGGCGACACGGAAATGTTGAATACTCATACTCTTCCTTTTTCAAT
ATTATTGAAGCATTTATCAGGGTTATTGTCTCATGAGCGGATACATATTTGAATGTATTTAGAAAAATAA
ACAAATAGGGGTTCCGCGCACATTTCCCCGAAAAGTGCCAGATACCTGAAACAAAACCCATCGTACGGCC
AAGGAAGTCTCCAATAACTGTGATCCACCACAAGCGCCAGGGTTTTCCCAGTCACGACGTTGTAAAACGA
CGGCCAGTCATGCATAATCCGCACGCATCTGGAATAAGGAAGTGCCATTCCGCCTGACCTTAGCGTGCGA
ACAGCACGCTATTGTTGTATCATTACTCGCATCCATTCTCAGGCTGTCTCGTCTCGTCTCCGAGGTCTCA
GGAGAATGTGAAGAGCTTCGAAAGTGAAACGTGATTTCATGCGTCATTTTGAACATTTTGTAAATCTTAT
TTAATAATGTGTGCGGCAATTCACATTTAATTTATGAATGTTTTCTTAACATCGCGGCAACTCAAGAAAC
GGCAGGTTCGGATCTTAGCTACTAGAGAAAGAGGAGAAATACTAGATGCGTAAAGGCGAAGAACTGTTCA
CTGGTGTCGTCCCTATTCTGGTGGAACTGGATGGTGATGTCAACGGTCATAAGTTTTCCGTGCGTGGCGA
GGGTGAAGGTGACGCAACTAATGGTAAACTGACGCTGAAGTTCATCTGTACTACTGGTAAACTGCCGGTA
CCTTGGCCGACTCTGGTAACGACGCTGACTTATGGTGTTCAGTGCTTTGCTCGTTATCCGGACCATATGA
AGCAGCATGACTTCTTCAAGTCCGCCATGCCGGAAGGCTATGTGCAGGAACGCACGATTTCCTTTAAGGA
TGACGGCACGTACAAAACGCGTGCGGAAGTGAAATTTGAAGGCGATACCCTGGTAAACCGCATTGAGCTG
AAAGGCATTGACTTTAAAGAAGACGGCAATATCCTGGGCCATAAGCTGGAATACAATTTTAACAGCCACA
ATGTTTACATCACCGCCGATAAACAAAAAAATGGCATTAAAGCGAATTTTAAAATTCGCCACAACGTGGA
GGATGGCAGCGTGCAGCTGGCTGATCACTACCAGCAAAACACTCCAATCGGTGATGGTCCTGTTCTGCTG
CCAGACAATCACTATCTGAGCTACCAAAGCGTTCTGTCTAAAGATCCGAACGAGAAACGCGATCATATGG
TTCTGCTGGAGTTCGTAACCGCAGCGGGCATCACGCATGGTATGGATGAACTGTACAAATAATTCAGCCA
AAAAACTTAAGACCGCCGGTCTTGTCCACTACCTTGCAGTAATGCGGTGGACAGGATCGGCGGTTTTCTT
TTCTCTTCTCAAGAAGCTCTTCAGCAAGGAGGGCCGGCCAGTGGGCAAGTTGAAAAATTCACAAAAATGT
GGTATAATATCTTTGTTCATTAGAGCGATAAACTTGAATTTGAGAGGGAACTTAGAATGGTATTTGAAAA
AATTGATAAAAATAGTTGGAACAGAAAAGAGTATTTTGACCACTACTTTGCAAGTGTACCTTGTACCTAC
AGCATGACCGTTAAAGTGGATATCACACAAATAAAGGAAAAGGGAATGAAACTATATCCTGCAATGCTTT
ATTATATTGCAATGATTGTAAACCGCCATTCAGAGTTTAGGACGGCAATCAATCAAGATGGTGAATTGGG
GATATATGATGAGATGATACCAAGCTATACAATATTTCACAATGATACTGAAACATTTTCCAGCCTTTGG
ACTGAGTGTAAGTCTGACTTTAAATCATTTTTAGCAGATTATGAAAGTGATACGCAACGGTATGGAAACA
ATCATAGAATGGAAGGAAAGCCAAATGCTCCGGAAAACATTTTTAATGTATCTATGATACCGTGGTCAAC
CTTCGATGGCTTTAATCTGAATTTGCAGAAAGGATATGATTATTTGATTCCTATTTTTACTATGGGGAAA
TATTATAAAGAAGATAACAAAATTATACTTCCTTTGGCAATTCAAGTTCATCACGCAGTATGTGACGGAT
TTCACATTTGCCGTTTTGTAAACGAATTGCAGGAATTGATAAATAGTTAAGCTTCAGGTTTGTCTGTAAC
TAAAAACAAGTATTTAAGCAAAAACATCGTAGAAATACGGTGTTTTTTGTTACCCTAAGTTTAAACCGCT
ATACAGGAGTTGACGGCTAGCTCAGTCCTAGGTACAGTGCTAGCTACTAGGAGGAAAAAAATGGTGAGTA
AGGGTGAAGCCGTGATTAAAGAGTTCATGCGCTTCAAAGTGCATATGGAGGGCTCAATGAACGGCCATGA
ATTTGAAATTGAAGGTGAAGGAGAAGGCCGTCCGTATGAGGGCACCCAGACCGCCAAACTGAAAGTCACA
AAGGGTGGCCCGCTGCCGTTTTCGTGGGATATTTTATCCCCTCAATTCATGTACGGCAGCCGGGCGTTTA
TTAAACACCCGGCGGATATCCCGGATTACTATAAGCAATCTTTTCCAGAAGGCTTTAAATGGGAGCGCGT
GATGAATTTTGAAGACGGAGGTGCTGTTACCGTGACCCAGGACACGAGCTTAGAAGACGGTACCTTGATC
TATAAGGTAAAGCTGCGTGGTACCAATTTCCCGCCGGATGGGCCAGTTATGCAGAAAAAGACTATGGGCT
GGGAAGCATCGACGGAGCGTCTTTACCCCGAAGACGGCGTCCTGAAAGGCGATATTAAAATGGCCCTGCG
ACTGAAAGACGGCGGTCGCTACCTTGCAGATTTCAAAACAACGTATAAAGCGAAAAAACCTGTGCAGATG
CCCGGGGCGTACAACGTTGATCGCAAACTAGATATCACTTCACACAACGAAGATTACACGGTAGTCGAAC
AGTATGAACGTAGCGAGGGGCGCCATAGCACCGGAGGCATGGATGAACTCTATAAATAAGCTTCGCTCGT
GCTCGCCGCGACCTTCCTCTTCATGCACCTCTTCGGCATCGGGCTGCACAACGCTACAGAGGAGCTTTTC
CGCTGCATAACCCTGCTTCGGGGTCATTATAGCGATTTTTTCGGTATATCCATCCTTTTTCGCACGATAT
ACAGGATTTTGCCAAAGGGTTCGTGTAGACTTTCCTTGGTGTATCCAACGGCGTCAGCCGGGCAGGATAG
GTGAAGTAGGCCCACCCGCGAGCGGGTGTTCCTTCTTCACTGTCCCTTATTCGCACCTGGCGGTGCTCAA
CGGGAATCCTGCTCTGCGAGGCTGGCCGTACGCTAGGTATACTTGAGACCACCCCAGGATACATAGATTA
CCACAACTCCGAGCCCTTCCACCTAGCGTGCTAACCACGCACGCTATTGTTGTATAGGCTAGGTGGAGGC
TCAGTGATGATAAGTCTGCGATGGTGGATGCATGTGTCATGGTCATAGCTGTTTCCTGTGTGAAATTGTT
ATCCGCTCAGAGGGCACAATCCTATTCCGCGCTATCCGACAATCTCCAAGACATTAGGTGGAGTTCAGTT
CGGCGTATGGCATATGTCGCTGGAAAGAACATGTGAGCAAAAGGCCAGCAAAAGGCCAGGAACCGTAAAA
AGGCCGCGTTGCTGGCGTTACAGCTGGGCGCGCCCCATGTCAGCCGTTAAGTGTTCCTGTGTCACTCAAA
ATTGCTTTGAGAGGCTCTAA
Features (pLannotate 1.2.2; 10 found; start..end, strand, type, name):
    469..493     -  protein_bind   attB1: mutant version of attB; recombination site for the Gateway® BP reaction BP Clonase™
    593..1453    -  CDS            AmpR: β-lactamase; bla; confers resistance to ampicillin, carbenicillin, and related antibiotics
   1454..1558    -  promoter       AmpR promoter: bla
   1645..1688    -  CDS            lacZα (fragment): LacZα fragment of β-galactosidase; lacZ fragment
   2006..2719    +  CDS            superfolder GFP: GFP variant that folds robustly even when fused to poorly folded proteins (Pédelacq et al., 2006)
   2927..3547    +  CDS            catP: CAT2_CLOPF - Protein inferred from homology: Swiss-Prot protein existence level 3. This enzyme is an effector of chloramphenicol resistance in bacteria. From Clostridium perfringens.
   3650..3674    +  promoter       J23119(SpeI) promoter (fragment): bacterial promoter (Registry of Standard Biological Parts BBa J23119) modified to end with an SpeI site
   3701..4396    +  CDS            mScarlet-I: mScarlet-I is a basic (constitutively fluorescent) red fluorescent protein published in 2016, derived from synthetic construct. It is reported to be a rapidly-maturing monomer with moderate acid sensitivity.
   4610..4718    +  oriT           oriT: incP origin of transfer
   5078..336     -  rep_origin     R6K γ ori (across the origin): γ replication origin from E. coli plasmid R6K; requires the R6K initiator protein pi for replication
