[The description below was written by a language model from this plasmid's Addgene catalogue record and pLannotate feature annotations shown in this document.]
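Description:
pGL2_212 is an empty synthetic-biology destination vector of about 5.1 kb, designed as a backbone for an origin-of-replication/marker ("ORI-marker") screen. It carries no insert. In place of one it holds a fluorescent-protein dropout cassette that is intended to be replaced by barcoded origins of replication. The catalogue entry calls this dropout sfYFP, whereas the automated annotation labels the corresponding coding sequence as superfolder GFP, which probably reflects the close similarity of these variants. Loss of that fluorescence would normally mark clones in which an ORI fragment has been inserted. The record does not state the cloning method, or what "Even" denotes in the naming scheme.

The plasmid replicates from the R6K γ origin, which functions only when the pi initiator protein is supplied in trans. This explains its propagation in a pir-expressing E. coli strain, where it is listed as high copy. Because hosts lacking pi cannot support the backbone, maintenance in a recipient organism would depend on the inserted origin, which fits the stated screening purpose. Selection is by ampicillin (β-lactamase with its native bla promoter) and chloramphenicol, the latter conferred by a catP gene matching the Clostridium perfringens chloramphenicol acetyltransferase.

An incP oriT allows conjugative transfer from a donor providing the mobilisation functions. An mScarlet-I red fluorescent protein sits downstream of a fragment of the constitutive J23119 promoter and probably serves as a reporter. The annotation also detects an attB1-like site and a short lacZα fragment, which appear to be vestigial or incidental matches; the record assigns no function to them.
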