Addgene plasmid #210696: pGL2_212
Purpose: (Empty Backbone) Even ORI-marker screen destination vector; contains sfYFP dropout for barcoded-ORI insertion
Depositing lab: Charlie Gilbert & Nili Ostrov & Cultivarium Tools. Depositing organization: Cultivarium, Convergent Research.
Backbone
  Vector backbone: pGL2_212
  Vector type: Synthetic Biology
Growth in bacteria
  Bacterial resistance: Chloramphenicol and Ampicillin, 25 & 100 μg/mL
  Growth temperature: 37°C
  Growth strain: Pir1
  Copy number: High Copy
Gene/Insert
  Gene/Insert name: None
Terms and licenses: Academic/Nonprofit Terms; Industry Terms: Not Available to Industry
Depositor comments: Contains sfYFP dropout for barcoded-ORI insertion
How to cite: pGL2_212 was a gift from Charlie Gilbert & Nili Ostrov & Cultivarium Tools (Addgene plasmid # 210696 ; http://n2t.net/addgene:210696 ; RRID:Addgene_210696)
